>Addgene plasmid #225768 | pGLU_65 | addgene full sequence | sequence record 447050 | Addgene NGS Result
TCGCGCGTTTCGGTGATGACGGTGAAAACCTCTGACACATGCAGCTCCCGAGAACGGTCACAGCTTGTCT
GTAAGCGGATGCCGGGAGCAGACAAGCCCGTCAGGGCGCGTCAGCGGGTGTTGGCGGGTGTCGGGGCTGG
CTTAACTATGCGGCATCAGAGCAGATTGTACTGAGAGTGCACCAAATGCGGTGTGAAATACCGCACAGAT
GCGTAAGGAGAAAATACCGCATCAGGCGCCATTCGCCATTCAGGCTGCGCAACTGTTGGGAAGGGCGATC
GGTGCGGGCCTCATCGCTATTACGCCAGCTGGCGAAAGGGGGATGTGCTGCAAGGCGATTAAGTTGGGTA
ACGCCAGGGTTTTCCCAGTCACGACGTTGTAAAACGACGGCCAGTGCAACGCGATGACGATGGATAGCGA
TTCATCGATGAGCTGACCCGATCGCCGCCGCCGGAGGGTTGCGTTTAAGACGGGCGACAGATGTGACTCA
GGTCTCACGTAGGGTAGTCGTGAGGTGAACTGTTCCGCAGCCACACGCCGTGTGAAGCTGGTTGACATAA
GCCTGTTCGGTTCGTAAACTGTAATGCAAGTAGCGTATGCGCTCACGCAACTGGTCCAGAACCTTGACCG
AACGCAGCGGTGGTAACGGCGCAGTGGCGGTTTTCATGGCTTGTTATGACTGTTTTTTTGTACAGTCTAT
GCCTCGGGCATCCAAGCAGCAAGCGCGTTACGCCGTGGGTCGATGTTTGATGTTATGGAGCAGCAACGAA
TGTGAGACCGGGATTCACATTGGATACGAGATCCGTAGATTGATAAGAGGACACGGAATATCCCATCAGT
TCTGGACCAGCGAGCTGTGCTGCGACTCGTGGCGTAATCATGGTCATAGCTGTTTCCTGTGTGAAATTGT
TATCCGCTCACAATTCCACACAACATACGAGCCGGAAGCATAAAGTGTAAAGCCTGGGGTGCCTAATGAG
TGAGCTAACTCACATTAATTGCGTTGCGCTCACTGCCCGCTTTCCAGTCGGGAAACCTGTCGTGCCAGCT
GCATTAATGAATCGGCCAACGCGCGGGGAGAGGCGGTTTGCGTATTGGGCGCTCTTCCGCTTCCTCGCTC
ACTGACTCGCTGCGCTCGGTCGTTCGGCTGCGGCGAGCGGTATCAGCTCACTCAAAGGCGGTAATACGGT
TATCCACAGAATCAGGGGATAACGCAGGAAAGAACATGTGAGCAAAAGGCCAGCAAAAGGCCAGGAACCG
TAAAAAGGCCGCGTTGCTGGCGTTTTTCCATAGGCTCCGCCCCCCTGACGAGCATCACAAAAATCGACGC
TCAAGTCAGAGGTGGCGAAACCCGACAGGACTATAAAGATACCAGGCGTTTCCCCCTGGAAGCTCCCTCG
TGCGCTCTCCTGTTCCGACCCTGTCGCTTACCGGATACCTGTCCGCCTTTCTCCCTTCGGGAAGCGTGGC
GCTTTCTCATAGCTCACGCTGTAGGTATCTCAGTTCGGTGTAGGTCGTTCGCTCCAAGCTGGGCTGTGTG
CACGAACCCCCCGTTCAGCCCGACCGCTGCGCCTTATCCGGTAACTATCGTCTTGAGTCCAACCCGGTAA
GACACGACTTATCGCCACTGGCAGCAGCCACTGGTAACAGGATTAGCAGAGCGAGGTATGTAGGCGGTGC
TACAGAGTTCTTGAAGTGGTGGCCTAACTACGGCTACACTAGAAGAACAGTATTTGGTATCTGCGCTCTG
CTGAAGCCAGTTACCTTCGGAAAAAGAGTTGGTAGCTCTTGATCCGGCAAACAAACCACCGCTGGTAGCG
GTGGTTTTTTTGTTTGCAAGCAGCAGATTACGCGCAGAAAAAAAGGATCTCAAGAAGATCCTTTGATCTT
TTCTACGGGGTCTGACGCTCAGTGGAACGAAAACTCACGTTAAGGGATTTTGGTCATGAGATTATCAAAA
AGGATCTTCACCTAGATCCTTTTAAATTAAAAATGAAGTTTTAAATCAATCTAAAGTATATATGAGTAAA
CTTGGTCTGACAGTTAGAAAAACTCATCGAGCATCAAGTGAAACTGCAATTTATTCATATCAGGATTATC
AATACCATATTTTTGAAAAAGCCGTTTCTGTAATGAAGGAGAAAACTCACCGAGGCAGTTCCATAGGATG
GCAAGATCCTGGTATCGGTCTGCGATTCCGACTCGTCCAACATCAATACAACCTATTAATTTCCCCTCGT
CAAAAATAAGGTTATCAAGTGAGAAATCACCATGAGTGACGACTGAATCCGGTGAGAATGGCAAGAGTTT
ATGCATTTCTTTCCAGACTTGTTCAACAGGCCAGCCATTACGCTCGTCATCAAAATCACTCGCACCAACC
AAACCGTTATTCATTCGTGATTGCGCCTGAGCCAGACGAAATACGCGATCGCCGTTAAAAGGACAATTAC
AAACAGGAATCGAATGCAACCGGCGCAGGAACACTGCCAGCGCATCAACAATATTTTCACCTGAATCAGG
ATATTCTTCTAATACCTGGAATGCTGTTTTCCCTGGGATCGCAGTGGTGAGTAACCATGCATCATCAGGA
GTACGGATAAAATGCTTGATGGTCGGAAGAGGCATAAATTCCGTCAGCCAGTTTAGCCTGACCATCTCAT
CTGTAACATCATTGGCAACGCTACCTTTGCCATGTTTCAGAAACAACTCTGGCGCATCGGGCTTCCCATA
CAATCGATAGATTGTCGCACCTGATTGCCCGACATTATCGCGAGCCCATTTATACCCATATAAATCAGCA
TCCATGTTGGAATTTAATCGCGGCTTCAAGCAAGACGTTTCCCGTTGAATATGGCTCATTTTAGCTTCCT
TAGCTCCTGAAAATCTCGATAACTCAAAAAATACGCCCGGTAGTGATCTTATTTCATTATGGTGAAAGTT
GGAACCTCTTACGTGCCGATCACACATTTCCCCGAAAAGTGCCACCTGACGTCTAAGAAACCATTATTAT
CATGACATTAACCTATAAAAATAGGCGTATCACGAGGCCCTTTTGTC
Features (pLannotate 1.2.2; 11 found; start..end, strand, type, name):
    137..236     +  misc_feature   bom (fragment): basis of mobility region from pBR322
    242..396     -  CDS            lacZα (fragment): LacZα fragment of β-galactosidase; lacZ fragment
    552..580     +  promoter       Pc promoter: intI1 (promoter lies within the coding sequence); class 1 integron promoter
    907..923     -  protein_bind   lac operator: The lac repressor binds to the lac operator to inhibit transcription in E. coli. This inhibition can be relieved by adding lactose or isopropyl-β-D-thiogalactopyranoside (IPTG). lac repressor encoded by lacI
    931..961     -  promoter       lac promoter: promoter for the E. coli lac operon
    976..997     -  protein_bind   CAP binding site: CAP binding activates transcription in the presence of cAMP. E. coli catabolite activator protein
   1010..1102    -  CDS            lacI (fragment): lac repressor; lacI; The lac repressor binds to the lac operator to inhibit transcription in E. coli. This inhibition can be relieved by adding lactose or isopropyl-β-D-thiogalactopyranoside (IPTG).
   1285..1873    -  rep_origin     ori: high-copy-number ColE1/pMB1/pBR322/pUC origin of replication
   2044..2859    -  CDS            KanR: aminoglycoside phosphotransferase; aph(3')-Ia; confers resistance to kanamycin in bacteria or G418 (Geneticin®) in eukaryotes
   2860..2962    -  promoter       cat promoter: promoter of the E. coli cat gene encoding chloramphenicol acetyltransferase
   3057..35      +  CDS            rop (fragment) (across the origin): Rop protein, which maintains plasmids at low copy number; rop
