[The description below was written by a language model from this plasmid's Addgene catalogue record and pLannotate feature annotations shown in this document.]
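Description:
pGLU_65 is a small (about 3.1 kb) synthetic-biology part plasmid that stores a single regulatory element: the native promoter of the aac(3)-Ia gentamicin resistance cassette, listed as originating from Pseudomonas aeruginosa. The record gives no formal backbone name, describing it only as a commercial gene-synthesis ("IDT") cloning vector. The feature table fits a pUC-type carrier. It shows a high-copy ColE1/pMB1-family origin of replication and a kanamycin resistance gene, aph(3')-Ia, annotated as sitting downstream of a cat promoter. It also shows remnants of the lac region (lac promoter, operator, CAP binding site, and fragments of lacZα and lacI), plus short fragments of bom and rop that appear to be backbone leftovers rather than functional units. The plasmid is propagated in standard E. coli cloning strains under kanamycin selection.

The insert lies between the lacZα fragment and the lac promoter/operator, interrupting the former cloning region. Within it the annotation detects a Pc promoter, the class 1 integron promoter that lies inside the intI1 coding sequence and drives expression of integron gene cassettes. This agrees with the stated origin of the part, since aac(3)-Ia is typically found as an integron-borne cassette. No resistance coding sequence is annotated after the promoter, and the "[abr]" placeholder in the insert name suggests the part is meant to be placed upstream of an antibiotic resistance gene of choice, although the record does not say this outright. The associated work concerns a scalable transposon mutagenesis system for non-model bacteria, so this plasmid most likely serves as a modular promoter part for assembling selectable-marker cassettes in such vectors.
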