Addgene plasmid #225768: pGLU_65
Purpose: This is the native promoter from the aac(3)-Ia gentamicin resistance cassette in IDT backbone
Depositing lab: Nili Ostrov. Depositing organization: Cultivarium, Convergent Research. Publication: A scalable transposon mutagenesis system for non-model bacteria. Gilbert C, Leung J, Crits-Christoph A, Kang SC, Esmurria A, Fenn K, Brumwell SL, Martin-Moldes Z, Mendler K, Barnum TP, Nguyen M-A, Lee HH, Ostrov N. bioRxiv 2025.12.22.696024 10.64898/2025.12.22.696024.
Backbone
  Vector backbone: N/A
  Vector type: Synthetic Biology
Growth in bacteria
  Bacterial resistance: Kanamycin, 50 μg/mL
  Growth temperature: 37°C
  Growth strain: DH5alpha
  Copy number: High Copy
Gene/Insert
  Gene/Insert name: Paac(3)-Ia_[abr]
  Species: Pseudomonas aeruginosa
  Mutation: N/A
  Cloning method: Other
Terms and licenses: Academic/Nonprofit Terms; Industry Terms: Not Available to Industry
How to cite: pGLU_65 was a gift from Nili Ostrov (Addgene plasmid # 225768 ; http://n2t.net/addgene:225768 ; RRID:Addgene_225768)
